Addgene plasmid #239129: pLS400_YCR051W
Purpose: (Empty Backbone) Minimal integrating shuttle vector depleted of restriction sites outside the polylinker region, yeast selection marker KanMX
Depositing lab: Sahand Jamal Rahi. Depositing organization: Swiss Federal Institute of Technology (EPFL). Publication: Minimal shuttle vectors for Saccharomyces cerevisiae. Scutteri L, Barth P, Rahi SJ. Synth Biol (Oxf). 2025 May 21;10(1):ysaf010. doi: 10.1093/synbio/ysaf010. eCollection 2025. PubMed 40612073.
Backbone
  Vector backbone: pLS400
  Backbone size (bp): 3804
  Modifications to backbone: Sequences from the non-essential gene YCR051W have been introduced into the MCS of pLS400 for single-copy genomic integration.
  Vector type: Bacterial Expression, Yeast Expression ; Integrating
  Selectable markers: Neomycin (select with G418)
Growth in bacteria
  Bacterial resistance: Ampicillin, 100 μg/mL
  Growth temperature: 37°C
  Growth strain: DH5alpha
  Copy number: High Copy
Gene/Insert
  Sequencing primers: 5′ M13 fwd; 3′ M13 rev
Terms and licenses: Academic/Nonprofit Terms; Industry Terms: Not Available to Industry
Depositor comments: Please visit https://doi.org/10.1101/2024.11.05.622133 for bioRxiv preprint.
How to cite: pLS400_YCR051W was a gift from Sahand Jamal Rahi (Addgene plasmid # 239129 ; http://n2t.net/addgene:239129 ; RRID:Addgene_239129)
