[The description below was written by a language model from this plasmid's Addgene catalogue record and pLannotate feature annotations shown in this document.]
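Description:
pLS400_YCR051W is a minimal integrating shuttle vector for Saccharomyces cerevisiae, deposited as an empty backbone of about 3.8 kb. It derives from pLS400, a compact plasmid designed to be depleted of restriction sites outside the polylinker, so that more enzymes remain usable as unique cutters for cloning. In E. coli it is maintained at high copy by a ColE1/pUC-type origin and selected with ampicillin through the bla gene and its native promoter. The feature table shows no yeast replication origin or centromere, consistent with its integrating design: the plasmid can persist in yeast only by recombining into the chromosome.

Yeast selection relies on a KanMX cassette, in which an aminoglycoside phosphotransferase coding sequence is flanked by the Ashbya gossypii TEF promoter and terminator, conferring G418 resistance without requiring an auxotrophic host strain. The distinguishing modification of this variant is the introduction of sequences from the non-essential gene YCR051W into the multiple cloning site. The annotation detects these as two separate fragments of the encoded protein (YCU1_YEAST), lying between the bacterial origin and a remnant of the pUC18/19 polylinker with a short lacZα trace. These homology segments target the plasmid to the YCR051W locus for single-copy genomic integration; the record does not specify how the plasmid is prepared for this or what lies in the gap between the two fragments. No expression promoter or gene of interest is present, so users are expected to clone their own cassette into the remaining polylinker, which can be sequenced with M13 forward and reverse primers. The vector suits stable, defined-copy placement of constructs in yeast strains.
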