Features (pLannotate 1.2.2; 10 found; start..end, strand, type, name):
      1..64      +  promoter       AmpR promoter: bla
     65..924     +  CDS            AmpR (fragment): β-lactamase; bla; confers resistance to ampicillin, carbenicillin, and related antibiotics
    948..1536    +  rep_origin     ori: high-copy-number ColE1/pMB1/pBR322/pUC origin of replication
   1561..1974    +  CDS            YCU1_YEAST (fragment): Experimental evidence at protein level: Swiss-Prot protein existence level 1. From Saccharomyces cerevisiae (strain ATCC 204508 / S288c) (Baker's yeast).
   2216..2407    +  CDS            YCU1_YEAST (fragment): Experimental evidence at protein level: Swiss-Prot protein existence level 1. From Saccharomyces cerevisiae (strain ATCC 204508 / S288c) (Baker's yeast).
   2407..2424    +  misc_feature   MCS (fragment): pUC18/19 multiple cloning site
   2431..2447    +  CDS            lacZα (fragment): LacZα fragment of β-galactosidase; lacZ fragment
   2448..2791    +  promoter       TEF promoter: Ashbya gossypii TEF promoter
   2792..3601    +  CDS            KanR: aminoglycoside phosphotransferase; aph(3')-Ia; confers resistance to kanamycin
   3607..3804    +  terminator     TEF terminator: Ashbya gossypii TEF terminator
>Addgene plasmid #239129 | pLS400_YCR051W | addgene full sequence | sequence record 474387 | Addgene NGS Result
TATGTATCCGCTCATGAGACAATAACCCTGATAAATGCTTCAATAATATTGAAAAAGGAAGAGTATGAGT
ATTCAACATTTCCGTGTCGCCCTTATTCCCTTTTTTGCGGCATTTTGCCTTCCTGTTTTTGCTCACCCAG
AAACGCTGGTGAAAGTAAAAGATGCAGAAGATCAGTTGGGTGCGCGAGTGGGTTACATCGAACTGGACCT
CAACAGTGGTAAGATACTAGAGAGTTTTCGCCCCGAAGAACGATTCCCAATGATGTCCACTTTTAAGGTT
CTGCTATGTGGCGCGGTATTATCCCGTATTGACGCGGGGCAAGAGCAACTAGGTCGCCGCATACACTATT
CTCAGAATGACTTGGTTGAGTATTCACCAGTCACAGAAAAGCATCTTACGGATGGCATGACAGTAAGAGA
ATTATGTAGTGCTGCCATAACGATGAGTGATAACACGGCGGCGAACTTACTTCTGACAACGATTGGAGGA
CCAAAGGAGCTAACCGCTTTTTTGCACAACATGGGGGATCATGTAACTCGCCTTGATCGTTGGGAACCAG
AGCTGAATGAAGCCATACCAAACGACGAGCGTGACACCACGATGCCTGTTGCTATGGCAACAACCTTGCG
GAAACTATTAACTGGCGAACTACTTACTCTAGCTTCCCGGCAACAGTTAATAGACTGGATGGAGGCTGAT
AAAGTTGCAGGACCACTTCTGCGCTCTGCGCTTCCGGCTGGCTGGTTTATTGCTGATAAATCTGGGGCCG
GAGAGCGTGGGTCACGCGGTATCATAGCAGCACTAGGGCCAGATGGTAAGCCCTCCCGTATCGTAGTTAT
CTACACGACGGGGAGCCAGGCAACTATGGATGAACGAAATAGACAGATCGCTGAGATAGGTGCGTCACTG
ATTAAGCATTGGTAGTAGAAAAGATCAAAGGATCTTCTTGAGATCCTTTTTTTCTGCGCGTAATCTGCTG
CTTGCAAACAAAAAAACCACCGCTACCAGCGGTGGTTTGTTTGCCGGATCAAGAGCTACCAACTCTTTTT
CCGAAGGTAACTGGCTTCAGCAGAGCGCAGATACCAAATACTGTCCTTCTAGTGTAGCCGTAGTTAGGCC
ACCACTTCAAGAACTCTGTAGCACCGCCTACATACCTCGCTCTGCTAATCCTGTTACCAGTGGCTGCTGC
CAGTGGCGATAAGTCGTGTCTTACCGGGTTGGACTCAAGACGATAGTTACCGGATAAGGCGCAGCGGTCG
GGCTGAACGGGGGGTTCGTGCACACAGCCCAGCTTGGAGCGAACGACCTACACCGAACTGAGATACCTAC
AGCGTGAGCTATGAGAAAGCGCCACGCTTCCCGAAGGGAGAAAGGCGGACAGGTATCCGGTAAGCGGCAG
GGTCGGAACAGGAGAGCGCACGAGGGAGCTTCCAGGGGGAAACGCCTGGTATCTTTATAGTCCTGTCGGG
TTTCGCCACCTCTGACTTGAGCGTCGATTTTTGTGATGCTCGTCAGGGGGGCGGAGCCTATGGAAACAGG
AAACAGCTATGACGCGCGCTAATGTGTTGGACAACGACGGCGATACCCCGTTGCACCATGTGGAGGATGT
GGCCACTGCCAGGTTGATCGTGGAAGAGCTGGGTGGAGACTTCACTATCAGGAATGTGGAGGGCCAAACG
CCATACGACTCGTTCGTCGAGAACGGTGAAGATGGTGAGCTAATCGAGTACATGAGGATTAAGTCCGGCG
TGGCCGATGTTCACGGAGTGGACGGCGTGCAGGGTGAGGGTGTCATCGACAGCAAATTGCTGGAAGAGTT
CAAGGACAACGTGAGATACACCTTGGAAAATGACCCTGAGGAAGGAGCCGATGAGGCCACTCTGCAACGC
AGGAGGCAGTTGGAACAGATCATTACGGGAGACAACGCTGAGGAGGAGTTGGAAAGGTACATCCGTGCTA
TGGTCAGAGAGCGCTCCACCGTGGTCAAAGACAGGGGCAAAGAGCTCCTAGGTCTATATATATATCTATA
TACATATTTATATATATTATTAGAACTTTACAATATAGTATATACCATTCATTGTTTAAGTTTCGGGTAA
TACTTTTTTTTTCCTTGTCATAACCCCAAAAATTTTCGATGCCTTTGATATAATTGAGAACAAGAAGAGT
TTGCAGGTGACAAAAATCGATGATTATAGGTGTTGTGACGACAAAATGAACGCTAATATATGGGTGGCTG
CTTCAGATGGTAATTTGGACCGAGTGGAACATATCCTCCGCGAGAGTAAAGGCGCCATGACCCCGCAATC
CAAGGACATTAACGGCTACACTCCAATGCATGCTGCCGCCGCATACGGCCACCTGGATTTGCTGAAGAAA
ATGTGCAATGAGTACAATGGAGACATGTCGACCTGCAGGCATGCCCTAGGACTGGCCGTCGTTTTACGAC
ATGGAGGCCCAGAATACCCTCCTTGACAGTCTTGACGTGCGCAGCTCAGGGGCATGATGTGACTGTCGCC
CGTACATTTAGCCCATACATCCCCATGTATAATCATTTGCATCCATACATTTTGATGGCCGCACGGCGCG
AAGCAAAAATTACGGCTCCTCGCTGCAGACCTGCGAGCAGGGAAACGCTCCCCTCACAGACGCGTTGAAT
TGTCCCCACGCCGCGCCCCTGTAGAGAAATATAAAAGGTTAGGATTTGCCACTGAGGTTCTTCTTTCATA
TACTTCCTTTTAAAATCTTGCTAGGATACAGTTCTCACATCACATCCGAACATAAACAACCATGGGTAAG
GAAAAGACTCACGTTTCGAGGCCGCGATTAAACTCCAATATGGATGCTGATTTATATGGGTATAAATGGG
CTAGGGATAATGTCGGGCAATCAGGTGCGACAATCTACCGATTGTATGGGAAGCCCGATGCGCCAGAGTT
GTTTCTGAAACATGGCAAAGGTAGCGTTGCCAATGATGTTACAGATGAGATGGTCAGACTAAACTGGCTG
ACGGAGTTTATGCCTCTACCGACCATCAAGCATTTTATCCGTACTCCTGATGACGCATGGTTGCTCACCA
CAGCGATCCCCGGCAAAACAGCTTTCCAGGTATTAGAAGAATATCCAGATTCAGGTGAAAACATTGTTGA
TGCGCTGGCTGTGTTCCTGCGTCGGTTGCACTCGATTCCTGTTTGTAATTGTCCTTTTAACAGTGATCGC
GTATTTCGACTCGCACAGGCGCAATCACGAATGAATAACGGTTTGGTTGATGCGAGTGATTTTGATGACG
AGCGTAATGGCTGGCCTGTTGAACAAGTCTGGAAAGAAATGCACAAACTTTTGCCATTCTCACCAGATTC
AGTCGTCACTCATGGTGATTTCTCACTTGATAACCTTATTTTTGACGAGGGGAAATTGATAGGTTGTATT
GATGTAGGACGAGTAGGAATCGCAGACCGCTACCAAGACCTTGCAATCCTATGGAACTGCCTCGGTGAGT
TTTCTCCTTCATTACAGAAACGGCTTTTTCAAAAATATGGTATTGATAATCCTGATATGAATAAATTGCA
GTTTCATTTGATGCTCGATGAGTTTTTCTAATCAATACTGACAATAAAAAGATTCTTGTTTTCAAGAACT
TGTCATTTGTATAGTTTTTTTATATTGTAGTTGTTCTATTTTAATCAAATGTTAGCGTGATTTATATTTT
TTTTCGCCTCGACATCATCTGCCCAGATGCGAAGTTAAGTGCGCAGAAAGTAATATCATGCGTCAATCGT
ATGTGAATGATGGTCGCTATACTG
